>Addgene plasmid #194864 | GST-RAPH1-F2 | addgene full sequence | sequence record 388859 | Addgene NGS Result
AGCTTATCGACTGCACGGTGCACCAATGCTTCTGGCGTCAGGCAGCCATCGGAAGCTGTGGTATGGCTGT
GCAGGTCGTAAATCACTGCATAATTCGTGTCGCTCAAGGCGCACTCCCGTTCTGGATAATGTTTTTTGCG
CCGACATCATAACGGTTCTGGCAAATATTCTGAAATGAGCTGTTGACAATTAATCATCGGCTCGTATAAT
GTGTGGAATTGTGAGCGGATAACAATTTCACACAGGAAACAGTATTCATGTCCCCTATACTAGGTTATTG
GAAAATTAAGGGCCTTGTGCAACCCACTCGACTTCTTTTGGAATATCTTGAAGAAAAATATGAAGAGCAT
TTGTATGAGCGCGATGAAGGTGATAAATGGCGAAACAAAAAGTTTGAATTGGGTTTGGAGTTTCCCAATC
TTCCTTATTATATTGATGGTGATGTTAAATTAACACAGTCTATGGCCATCATACGTTATATAGCTGACAA
GCACAACATGTTGGGTGGTTGTCCAAAAGAGCGTGCAGAGATTTCAATGCTTGAAGGAGCGGTTTTGGAT
ATTAGATACGGTGTTTCGAGAATTGCATATAGTAAAGACTTTGAAACTCTCAAAGTTGATTTTCTTAGCA
AGCTACCTGAAATGCTGAAAATGTTCGAAGATCGTTTATGTCATAAAACATATTTAAATGGTGATCATGT
AACCCATCCTGACTTCATGTTGTATGACGCTCTTGATGTTGTTTTATACATGGACCCAATGTGCCTGGAT
GCGTTCCCAAAATTAGTTTGTTTTAAAAAACGTATTGAAGCTATCCCACAAATTGATAAGTACTTGAAAT
CCAGCAAGTATATAGCATGGCCTTTGCAGGGCTGGCAAGCCACGTTTGGTGGTGGCGACCATCCTCCAAA
ATCGGATCTGGTTCCGCGTGGATCCGAAAATCTATATTTTCAATCAGGATCGGGTTCCAGTTCTTCCAGC
ATCCCAGAGTCTCAGTCAAACCACTCCAATCAGTCTGATAGCGGAGTTTCTGACACCCAGCCAGCAGGAC
ACGTCCGTTCCCAGAGCATTGTGAGCTCCGTATTCTCTGAAGCCTGGAAACGAGGCACTCAGTTGGAAGA
GTCCAGCAAGGCCAGAATGGAGTCTATGAATCGGCCCTACACTTCACTTGTGCCCCCTTTATCCCCGCAA
CCTAAGATAGTCACCCCCTACACTGCTTCACAGCCTTCACCACCTCTACCTCCTCCGCCACCCCCACCTC
CTCCTCCACCACCCCCTCCACCACCCCCTCCTCCCCCACTCCCCAGCCAGTCTGCACCTTCTGCAGGCTC
AGCAGCCCCAATGTTCGTCAAGTACAGCACAATAACACGGCTACAGAATGCGTCTCAGCATTCAGGGGCC
CTGTTTAAGCCGCCAACACCCCCAGTGATGCAGTCACAGTCAGTGAAGCCTCAGATCCTGGTACCCCCCA
ATGGAGTTGTTCCACCACCCCCTCCCCCTCCTCCACCCCCAACCCCAGGCTCTGCCATGGCCCAGCTAAA
GCCTGCACCGTGTGCCCCATCCCTTCCACAGTTCAGTGCCCCGCCTCCTCCACTGAAGATCCATCAAGTT
CAGCATATTACTCAGGTGGCTCCCCCAACACCCCCCCCACCTCCTCCTATCCCTGCACCCCTCCCTCCCC
AAGCTCCCCCAAAACCCCTTGTGACCATCCCCGCACCAACCAGCACCAAGACTGTGGCACCTGTTGTGAC
TCAAGCTGCACCACCCACACCTACTCCTCCAGTGCCCCCAGCAAAAAAGCAGCCAGCTTTCCCTGCTTCT
TACATTCCACCCTCTCCCCCTACCCCTCCTGTTCCAGTACCCCCGCCAACATTACCCAAGCAACAGAGCT
TCTGTGCAAAACCCCCTCCCTCTCCACTGTCACCGGTGCCCTCGGTCGTGAAGCAGATAGCCAGCCAGTA
GCTCGAGCGGCCGCATCGTGACTGACTGACGATCTGCCTCGCGCGTTTCGGTGATGACGGTGAAAACCTC
TGACACATGCAGCTCCCGGAGACGGTCACAGCTTGTCTGTAAGCGGATGCCGGGAGCAGACAAGCCCGTC
AGGGCGCGTCAGCGGGTGTTGGCGGGTGTCGGGGCGCAGCCATGACCCAGTCACGTAGCGATAGCGGAGT
GTATAATTCTTGAAGACGAAAGGGCCTCGTGATACGCCTATTTTTATAGGTTAATGTCATGATAATAATG
GTTTCTTAGACGTCAGGTGGCACTTTTCGGGGAAATGTGCGCGGAACCCCTATTTGTTTATTTTTCTAAA
TACATTCAAATATGTATCCGCTCATGAGACAATAACCCTGATAAATGCTTCAATAATATTGAAAAAGGAA
GAGTATGAGTATTCAACATTTCCGTGTCGCCCTTATTCCCTTTTTTGCGGCATTTTGCCTTCCTGTTTTT
GCTCACCCAGAAACGCTGGTGAAAGTAAAAGATGCTGAAGATCAGTTGGGTGCACGAGTGGGTTACATCG
AACTGGATCTCAACAGCGGTAAGATCCTTGAGAGTTTTCGCCCCGAAGAACGTTTTCCAATGATGAGCAC
TTTTAAAGTTCTGCTATGTGGCGCGGTATTATCCCGTGTTGACGCCGGGCAAGAGCAACTCGGTCGCCGC
ATACACTATTCTCAGAATGACTTGGTTGAGTACTCACCAGTCACAGAAAAGCATCTTACGGATGGCATGA
CAGTAAGAGAATTATGCAGTGCTGCCATAACCATGAGTGATAACACTGCGGCCAACTTACTTCTGACAAC
GATCGGAGGACCGAAGGAGCTAACCGCTTTTTTGCACAACATGGGGGATCATGTAACTCGCCTTGATCGT
TGGGAACCGGAGCTGAATGAAGCCATACCAAACGACGAGCGTGACACCACGATGCCTGCAGCAATGGCAA
CAACGTTGCGCAAACTATTAACTGGCGAACTACTTACTCTAGCTTCCCGGCAACAATTAATAGACTGGAT
GGAGGCGGATAAAGTTGCAGGACCACTTCTGCGCTCGGCCCTTCCGGCTGGCTGGTTTATTGCTGATAAA
TCTGGAGCCGGTGAGCGTGGGTCTCGCGGTATCATTGCAGCACTGGGGCCAGATGGTAAGCCCTCCCGTA
TCGTAGTTATCTACACGACGGGGAGTCAGGCAACTATGGATGAACGAAATAGACAGATCGCTGAGATAGG
TGCCTCACTGATTAAGCATTGGTAACTGTCAGACCAAGTTTACTCATATATACTTTAGATTGATTTAAAA
CTTCATTTTTAATTTAAAAGGATCTAGGTGAAGATCCTTTTTGATAATCTCATGACCAAAATCCCTTAAC
GTGAGTTTTCGTTCCACTGAGCGTCAGACCCCGTAGAAAAGATCAAAGGATCTTCTTGAGATCCTTTTTT
TCTGCGCGTAATCTGCTGCTTGCAAACAAAAAAACCACCGCTACCAGCGGTGGTTTGTTTGCCGGATCAA
GAGCTACCAACTCTTTTTCCGAAGGTAACTGGCTTCAGCAGAGCGCAGATACCAAATACTGTCCTTCTAG
TGTAGCCGTAGTTAGGCCACCACTTCAAGAACTCTGTAGCACCGCCTACATACCTCGCTCTGCTAATCCT
GTTACCAGTGGCTGCTGCCAGTGGCGATAAGTCGTGTCTTACCGGGTTGGACTCAAGACGATAGTTACCG
GATAAGGCGCAGCGGTCGGGCTGAACGGGGGGTTCGTGCACACAGCCCAGCTTGGAGCGAACGACCTACA
CCGAACTGAGATACCTACAGCGTGAGCTATGAGAAAGCGCCACGCTTCCCGAAGGGAGAAAGGCGGACAG
GTATCCGGTAAGCGGCAGGGTCGGAACAGGAGAGCGCACGAGGGAGCTTCCAGGGGGAAACGCCTGGTAT
CTTTATAGTCCTGTCGGGTTTCGCCACCTCTGACTTGAGCGTCGATTTTTGTGATGCTCGTCAGGGGGGC
GGAGCCTATGGAAAAACGCCAGCAACGCGGCCTTTTTACGGTTCCTGGCCTTTTGCTGGCCTTTTGCTCA
CATGTTCTTTCCTGCGTTATCCCCTGATTCTGTGGATAACCGTATTACCGCCTTTGAGTGAGCTGATACC
GCTCGCCGCAGCCGAACGACCGAGCGCAGCGAGTCAGTGAGCGAGGAAGCGGAAGAGCGCCTGATGCGGT
ATTTTCTCCTTACGCATCTGTGCGGTATTTCACACCGCATAAATTCCGACACCATCGAATGGCGCAAAAC
CTTTCGCGGTATGGCATGATAGCGCCCGGAAGAGAGTCAATTCAGGGTGGTGAATGTGAAACCAGTAACG
TTATACGATGTCGCAGAGTATGCCGGTGTCTCTTATCAGACCGTTTCCCGCGTGGTGAACCAGGCCAGCC
ACGTTTCTGCGAAAACGCGGGAAAAAGTGGAAGCGGCGATGGCGGAGCTGAATTACATTCCCAACCGCGT
GGCACAACAACTGGCGGGCAAACAGTCGTTGCTGATTGGCGTTGCCACCTCCAGTCTGGCCCTGCACGCG
CCGTCGCAAATTGTCGCGGCGATTAAATCTCGCGCCGATCAACTGGGTGCCAGCGTGGTGGTGTCGATGG
TAGAACGAAGCGGCGTCGAAGCCTGTAAAGCGGCGGTGCACAATCTTCTCGCGCAACGCGTCAGTGGGCT
GATCATTAACTATCCGCTGGATGACCAGGATGCCATTGCTGTGGAAGCTGCCTGCACTAATGTTCCGGCG
TTATTTCTTGATGTCTCTGACCAGACACCCATCAACAGTATTATTTTCTCCCATGAAGACGGTACGCGAC
TGGGCGTGGAGCATCTGGTCGCATTGGGTCACCAGCAAATCGCGCTGTTAGCGGGCCCATTAAGTTCTGT
CTCGGCGCGTCTGCGTCTGGCTGGCTGGCATAAATATCTCACTCGCAATCAAATTCAGCCGATAGCGGAA
CGGGAAGGCGACTGGAGTGCCATGTCCGGTTTTCAACAAACCATGCAAATGCTGAATGAGGGCATCGTTC
CCACTGCGATGCTGGTTGCCAACGATCAGATGGCGCTGGGCGCAATGCGCGCCATTACCGAGTCCGGGCT
GCGCGTTGGTGCGGATATCTCGGTAGTGGGATACGACGATACCGAAGACAGCTCATGTTATATCCCGCCG
TTAACCACCATCAAACAGGATTTTCGCCTGCTGGGGCAAACCAGCGTGGACCGCTTGCTGCAACTCTCTC
AGGGCCAGGCGGTGAAGGGCAATCAGCTGTTGCCCGTCTCACTGGTGAAAAGAAAAACCACCCTGGCGCC
CAATACGCAAACCGCCTCTCCCCGCGCGTTGGCCGATTCATTAATGCAGCTGGCACGACAGGTTTCCCGA
CTGGAAAGCGGGCAGTGAGCGCAACGCAATTAATGTAAGTTAGCTCACTCATTAGGCACCCCAGGCTTTA
CACTTTATGCTTCCGGCTCGTATGTTGTGTGGAATTGTGAGCGGATAACAATTTCACACAGGAAACAGCT
ATGACCATGATTACGGATTCACTGGCCGTCGTTTTACAACGTCGTGACTGGGAAAACCCTGGCGTTACCC
AACTTAATCGCCTTGCAGCACATCCCCCTTTCGCCAGCTGGCGTAATAGCGAAGAGGCCCGCACCGATCG
CCCTTCCCAACAGTTGCGCAGCCTGAATGGCGAATGGCGCTTTGCCTGGTTTCCGGCACCAGAAGCGGTG
CCGGAAAGCTGGCTGGAGTGCGATCTTCCTGAGGCCGATACTGTCGTCGTCCCCTCAAACTGGCAGATGC
ACGGTTACGATGCGCCCATCTACACCAACGTGACCTATCCCATTACGGTCAATCCGCCGTTTGTTCCCAC
GGAGAATCCGACGGGTTGTTACTCGCTCACATTTAATGTTGATGAAAGCTGGCTACAGGAAGGCCAGACG
CGAATTATTTTTGATGGCGTTGGAATT
Features (pLannotate 1.2.2; 17 found; start..end, strand, type, name):
    183..211     +  promoter       tac promoter: strong E. coli promoter; hybrid between the trp and lac UV5 promoters
    219..235     +  protein_bind   lac operator: The lac repressor binds to the lac operator to inhibit transcription in E. coli. This inhibition can be relieved by adding lactose or isopropyl-β-D-thiogalactopyranoside (IPTG). lac repressor encoded by lacI
    258..911     +  CDS            GST26_SCHJA: Experimental evidence at protein level: Swiss-Prot protein existence level 1. GST isoenzymes appear to play a central role in the parasite detoxification system. Other functions are also suspected including a role in increasing the solubility of haematin in the parasite gut. From Schistosoma japonicum (Blood fluke).
    960..1958    +  CDS            RAPH1 (fragment): RAPH1_HUMAN - Also known as ALS2CR18, ALS2CR9, KIAA1681, LPD, PREL2, RMO1. Experimental evidence at protein level: Swiss-Prot protein existence level 1. Mediator of localized membrane signals. Implicated in the regulation of lamellipodial dynamics. Negatively regulates cell adhesion. From Homo sapiens (Human).
   1994..2033    +  CDS            rop (fragment): Rop protein, which maintains plasmids at low copy number; rop
   2135..2175    +  misc_feature   bom (fragment): basis of mobility region from pBR322
   2280..2384    +  promoter       AmpR promoter: bla
   2385..3245    +  CDS            AmpR: β-lactamase; bla; confers resistance to ampicillin, carbenicillin, and related antibiotics
   3416..4004    +  rep_origin     ori: high-copy-number ColE1/pMB1/pBR322/pUC origin of replication
   4190..4241    -  misc_feature   bom (fragment): basis of mobility region from pBR322
   4248..4325    +  promoter       lacI promoter: lacI
   4326..5408    +  CDS            lacI: lac repressor; lacI; The lac repressor binds to the lac operator to inhibit transcription in E. coli. This inhibition can be relieved by adding lactose or isopropyl-β-D-thiogalactopyranoside (IPTG).
   5421..5442    +  protein_bind   CAP binding site: CAP binding activates transcription in the presence of cAMP. E. coli catabolite activator protein
   5457..5487    +  promoter       lac promoter: promoter for the E. coli lac operon
   5495..5511    +  protein_bind   lac operator: The lac repressor binds to the lac operator to inhibit transcription in E. coli. This inhibition can be relieved by adding lactose or isopropyl-β-D-thiogalactopyranoside (IPTG). lac repressor encoded by lacI
   5531..5704    +  CDS            lacZα: LacZα fragment of β-galactosidase; lacZ fragment
   5968..107     -  CDS            yciV (fragment) (across the origin): RNAAM_ECOLI - Also known as trpH From Escherichia coli (strain K12).
