[The description below was written by a language model from this plasmid's Addgene catalogue record and pLannotate feature annotations shown in this document.]
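Description:
GST-RAPH1-F2 is a bacterial expression plasmid built on the pGEX-4T-1 backbone for producing a fragment of human RAPH1 (lamellipodin) as an N-terminal glutathione S-transferase fusion in E. coli. The sequenced plasmid is 5,977 nt. It replicates from a ColE1/pMB1-type origin and is selected with ampicillin through the β-lactamase gene (AmpR) and its own promoter. The catalogue lists it as low copy. Only short remnants of the pBR322 rop and bom regions are annotated.

The expression cassette consists of the hybrid tac promoter followed by a lac operator, then the Schistosoma japonicum GST coding sequence, and downstream of it the RAPH1 fragment, which was made by gene synthesis and inserted between the BamHI and XhoI sites. A plasmid-borne lacI gene supplies lac repressor, so transcription stays repressed until it is induced with IPTG. The GST moiety allows affinity capture of the fusion on glutathione resin. A lac promoter/operator and lacZα segment also appear as backbone remnants.

The record is inconsistent about which part of RAPH1 is present. The purpose statement gives residues 535-868, whereas the insert name and mutation fields give amino acids 1062-1250. The annotated RAPH1 coding feature spans about 1 kb, or roughly 333 codons. That length fits the 535-868 fragment much better than a 189-residue one, so the insert fields may be mislabelled, but users should confirm the boundaries against the sequence. The associated study concerns myosin-X recruitment of lamellipodin to filopodia tips, which suggests the purified fusion was used to map binding regions in pull-down or other interaction assays, although the record does not state this.
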