Addgene plasmid #194864: GST-RAPH1-F2
Purpose: Express the RAPH1 fragment (535-868) tagged to GST in bacteria.
Depositing lab: Guillaume Jacquemet. Depositing organization: Abo Akademi University. Publication: Myosin-X recruits lamellipodin to filopodia tips. Popovic A, Miihkinen M, Ghimire S, Saup R, Gronloh MLB, Ball NJ, Goult BT, Ivaska J, Jacquemet G. J Cell Sci. 2023 Mar 1;136(5):jcs260574. doi: 10.1242/jcs.260574. Epub 2023 Mar 2. PubMed 36861887.
Backbone
  Vector backbone: pGEX-4T-1
  Vector type: Bacterial Expression
Growth in bacteria
  Bacterial resistance: Ampicillin, 100 μg/mL
  Growth temperature: 37°C
  Growth strain: DH5alpha
  Copy number: Low Copy
Gene/Insert
  Gene/Insert name: RAPH1 1062-1250 (alt name: Lamellipodin 1062-1250)
  Species: H. sapiens (human)
  Mutation: amino acids 1062-1250
  Entrez Gene: RAPH1 (a.k.a. ALS2CR18, ALS2CR9, LPD, PREL-2, PREL2, RMO1, RalGDS/AF-6)
  Promoter: Tac
  Tag / fusion protein: GST (N terminal on backbone)
  Cloning method: Restriction Enzyme; 5′ cloning site BamHI (unknown if destroyed); 3′ cloning site XhoI (unknown if destroyed)
  Sequencing primers: 5′ GGGCTGGCAAGCCACGTTTGGTG
Resource information
  A portion of this plasmid was derived from a plasmid made by: This vector was synthesized from GenScript. Briefly, the gene fragment was synthesized using gene synthesis and cloned into pGEX-4T-1 using the BamHI/XhoI sites.
Terms and licenses: Academic/Nonprofit Terms; Industry Terms: Not Available to Industry
How to cite: GST-RAPH1-F2 was a gift from Guillaume Jacquemet (Addgene plasmid # 194864 ; http://n2t.net/addgene:194864 ; RRID:Addgene_194864)
